>Addgene plasmid #133799 | pCMV-T7-AcrIIA1-Leu-NLS(SV40) (KAC440) | addgene full sequence | sequence record 268038 | Addgene NGS Result
GACATTGATTATTGACTAGTTATTAATAGTAATCAATTACGGGGTCATTAGTTCATAGCCCATATATGGA
GTTCCGCGTTACATAACTTACGGTAAATGGCCCGCCTGGCTGACCGCCCAACGACCCCCGCCCATTGACG
TCAATAATGACGTATGTTCCCATAGTAACGCCAATAGGGACTTTCCATTGACGTCAATGGGTGGAGTATT
TACGGTAAACTGCCCACTTGGCAGTACATCAAGTGTATCATATGCCAAGTACGCCCCCTATTGACGTCAA
TGACGGTAAATGGCCCGCCTGGCATTATGCCCAGTACATGACCTTATGGGACTTTCCTACTTGGCAGTAC
ATCTACGTATTAGTCATCGCTATTACCATGGTGATGCGGTTTTGGCAGTACATCAATGGGCGTGGATAGC
GGTTTGACTCACGGGGATTTCCAAGTCTCCACCCCATTGACGTCAATGGGAGTTTGTTTTGGCACCAAAA
TCAACGGGACTTTCCAAAATGTCGTAACAACTCCGCCCCATTGACGCAAATGGGCGGTAGGCGTGTACGG
TGGGAGGTCTATATAAGCAGAGCTGGTTTAGTGAACCGTCAGATCCGCTAGAGATCCGCGGCCGCTAATA
CGACTCACTATAGGGAGAGCCGCCACCATGGGCAAGCTGGACGACTACCTGAAGCTGAACAACACCACCA
GATACGAGGTGGCCAAGATCAGCGGCATCCCCGAGACCAGCTTCAAGAGCATCAGAAACAGAGACGTGAA
CAACCTGAGCGGCAGATTCTACAGAGCCATCGGCCTGGTGCTGGGCAAGACCGGCGGCCAGGTGTACGAC
GAGATCACCGCCGACGAGAACACCGTGTTCAACTTCCTGGGCAAGCACCACATCCACGACAAGGAGAGAG
TGACCGAGCTGCTGGACTACATGCTGTACTTCAAGAAGCACGACATCGACGTGACCAACGTGAGCTTCAA
CAGATTCGAGAACGAGATCGAGAACGGCCACATCCTGGGCGACGAGGACGACGTGCTGCAGGTGATCGAC
AACCTGATCGAGAGCTTCAAGACCATGAAGGAGAACGTGGAGGCCGGCAACCTGCCCACCCCCGAGAAGA
TGGACGGATCCGGCGGTGGAGGCAGTGGGCCCAAGAAGAAGAGGAAAGTCTGACCGGTCATCATCACCAT
CACCATTGAGTTTAAACCCGCTGATCAGCCTCGACTGTGCCTTCTAGTTGCCAGCCATCTGTTGTTTGCC
CCTCCCCCGTGCCTTCCTTGACCCTGGAAGGTGCCACTCCCACTGTCCTTTCCTAATAAAATGAGGAAAT
TGCATCGCATTGTCTGAGTAGGTGTCATTCTATTCTGGGGGGTGGGGTGGGGCAGGACAGCAAGGGGGAG
GATTGGGAAGACAATAGCAGGCATGCTGGGGATGCGGTGGGCTCTATGGCTTCTGAGGCGGAAAGAACCA
GCTGGGGCTCGATACCGTCGACCTCTAGCTAGAGCTTGGCGTAATCATGGTCATAGCTGTTTCCTGTGTG
AAATTGTTATCCGCTCACAATTCCACACAACATACGAGCCGGAAGCATAAAGTGTAAAGCCTAGGGTGCC
TAATGAGTGAGCTAACTCACATTAATTGCGTTGCGCTCACTGCCCGCTTTCCAGTCGGGAAACCTGTCGT
GCCAGCTGCATTAATGAATCGGCCAACGCGCGGGGAGAGGCGGTTTGCGTATTGGGCGCTCTTCCGCTTC
CTCGCTCACTGACTCGCTGCGCTCGGTCGTTCGGCTGCGGCGAGCGGTATCAGCTCACTCAAAGGCGGTA
ATACGGTTATCCACAGAATCAGGGGATAACGCAGGAAAGAACATGTGAGCAAAAGGCCAGCAAAAGGCCA
GGAACCGTAAAAAGGCCGCGTTGCTGGCGTTTTTCCATAGGCTCCGCCCCCCTGACGAGCATCACAAAAA
TCGACGCTCAAGTCAGAGGTGGCGAAACCCGACAGGACTATAAAGATACCAGGCGTTTCCCCCTGGAAGC
TCCCTCGTGCGCTCTCCTGTTCCGACCCTGCCGCTTACCGGATACCTGTCCGCCTTTCTCCCTTCGGGAA
GCGTGGCGCTTTCTCATAGCTCACGCTGTAGGTATCTCAGTTCGGTGTAGGTCGTTCGCTCCAAGCTGGG
CTGTGTGCACGAACCCCCCGTTCAGCCCGACCGCTGCGCCTTATCCGGTAACTATCGTCTTGAGTCCAAC
CCGGTAAGACACGACTTATCGCCACTGGCAGCAGCCACTGGTAACAGGATTAGCAGAGCGAGGTATGTAG
GCGGTGCTACAGAGTTCTTGAAGTGGTGGCCTAACTACGGCTACACTAGAAGAACAGTATTTGGTATCTG
CGCTCTGCTGAAGCCAGTTACCTTCGGAAAAAGAGTTGGTAGCTCTTGATCCGGCAAACAAACCACCGCT
GGTAGCGGTGGTTTTTTTGTTTGCAAGCAGCAGATTACGCGCAGAAAAAAAGGATCTCAAGAAGATCCTT
TGATCTTTTCTACGGGGTCTGACGCTCAGTGGAACGAAAACTCACGTTAAGGGATTTTGGTCATGAGATT
ATCAAAAAGGATCTTCACCTAGATCCTTTTAAATTAAAAATGAAGTTTTAAATCAATCTAAAGTATATAT
GAGTAAACTTGGTCTGACAGTTACCAATGCTTAATCAGTGAGGCACCTATCTCAGCGATCTGTCTATTTC
GTTCATCCATAGTTGCCTGACTCCCCGTCGTGTAGATAACTACGATACGGGAGGGCTTACCATCTGGCCC
CAGTGCTGCAATGATACCGCGAGACCCACGCTCACCGGCTCCAGATTTATCAGCAATAAACCAGCCAGCC
GGAAGGGCCGAGCGCAGAAGTGGTCCTGCAACTTTATCCGCCTCCATCCAGTCTATTAATTGTTGCCGGG
AAGCTAGAGTAAGTAGTTCGCCAGTTAATAGTTTGCGCAACGTTGTTGCCATTGCTACAGGCATCGTGGT
GTCACGCTCGTCGTTTGGTATGGCTTCATTCAGCTCCGGTTCCCAACGATCAAGGCGAGTTACATGATCC
CCCATGTTGTGCAAAAAAGCGGTTAGCTCCTTCGGTCCTCCGATCGTTGTCAGAAGTAAGTTGGCCGCAG
TGTTATCACTCATGGTTATGGCAGCACTGCATAATTCTCTTACTGTCATGCCATCCGTAAGATGCTTTTC
TGTGACTGGTGAGTACTCAACCAAGTCATTCTGAGAATAGTGTATGCGGCGACCGAGTTGCTCTTGCCCG
GCGTCAATACGGGATAATACCGCGCCACATAGCAGAACTTTAAAAGTGCTCATCATTGGAAAACGTTCTT
CGGGGCGAAAACTCTCAAGGATCTTACCGCTGTTGAGATCCAGTTCGATGTAACCCACTCGTGCACCCAA
CTGATCTTCAGCATCTTTTACTTTCACCAGCGTTTCTGGGTGAGCAAAAACAGGAAGGCAAAATGCCGCA
AAAAAGGGAATAAGGGCGACACGGAAATGTTGAATACTCATACTCTTCCTTTTTCAATATTATTGAAGCA
TTTATCAGGGTTATTGTCTCATGAGCGGATACATATTTGAATGTATTTAGAAAAATAAACAAATAGGGGT
TCCGCGCACATTTCCCCGAAAAGTGCCACCTGACGTCGACGGATCGGGAGATCGATCTCCCGATCCCCTA
GGGTCGACTCTCAGTACAATCTGCTCTGATGCCGCATAGTTAAGCCAGTATCTGCTCCCTGCTTGTGTGT
TGGAGGTCGCTGAGTAGTGCGCGAGCAAAATTTAAGCTACAACAAGGCAAGGCTTGACCGACAATTGCAT
GAAGAATCTGCTTAGGGTTAGGCGTTTTGCGCTGCTTCGCGATGTACGGGCCAGATATACGCGTT
Features (pLannotate 1.2.2; 14 found; start..end, strand, type, name):
      1..380     +  enhancer       CMV enhancer: human cytomegalovirus immediate early enhancer
    381..584     +  promoter       CMV promoter: human cytomegalovirus (CMV) immediate early promoter
    626..644     +  promoter       T7 promoter: promoter for bacteriophage T7 RNA polymerase
   1225..1449    +  polyA_signal   bGH poly(A) signal: bovine growth hormone polyadenylation signal
   1453..1474    +  promoter       SV40 promoter (fragment): SV40 enhancer and early promoter
   1479..1495    +  misc_feature   MCS (fragment): pBluescript multiple cloning site
   1544..1560    -  protein_bind   lac operator: The lac repressor binds to the lac operator to inhibit transcription in E. coli. This inhibition can be relieved by adding lactose or isopropyl-β-D-thiogalactopyranoside (IPTG). lac repressor encoded by lacI
   1568..1598    -  promoter       lac promoter: promoter for the E. coli lac operon
   1613..1634    -  protein_bind   CAP binding site: CAP binding activates transcription in the presence of cAMP. E. coli catabolite activator protein
   1647..1739    -  CDS            lacI (fragment): lac repressor; lacI; The lac repressor binds to the lac operator to inhibit transcription in E. coli. This inhibition can be relieved by adding lactose or isopropyl-β-D-thiogalactopyranoside (IPTG).
   1922..2510    -  rep_origin     ori: high-copy-number ColE1/pMB1/pBR322/pUC origin of replication
   2681..3541    -  CDS            AmpR: β-lactamase; bla; confers resistance to ampicillin, carbenicillin, and related antibiotics
   3542..3646    -  promoter       AmpR promoter: bla
   3717..3761    -  misc_feature   bom (fragment): basis of mobility region from pBR322
