>Addgene plasmid #133799 | pCMV-T7-AcrIIA1-Leu-NLS(SV40) (KAC440) | depositor full sequence | sequence record 275298 | KAC440
ATATGCCAAGTACGCCCCCTATTGACGTCAATGACGGTAAATGGCCCGCCTGGCATTATGCCCAGTACAT
GACCTTATGGGACTTTCCTACTTGGCAGTACATCTACGTATTAGTCATCGCTATTACCATGGTGATGCGG
TTTTGGCAGTACATCAATGGGCGTGGATAGCGGTTTGACTCACGGGGATTTCCAAGTCTCCACCCCATTG
ACGTCAATGGGAGTTTGTTTTGGCACCAAAATCAACGGGACTTTCCAAAATGTCGTAACAACTCCGCCCC
ATTGACGCAAATGGGCGGTAGGCGTGTACGGTGGGAGGTCTATATAAGCAGAGCTGGTTTAGTGAACCGT
CAGATCCGCTAGAGATCCGCGGCCGCTAATACGACTCACTATAGGGAGAGCCGCCACCATGGGCAAGCTG
GACGACTACCTGAAGCTGAACAACACCACCAGATACGAGGTGGCCAAGATCAGCGGCATCCCCGAGACCA
GCTTCAAGAGCATCAGAAACAGAGACGTGAACAACCTGAGCGGCAGATTCTACAGAGCCATCGGCCTGGT
GCTGGGCAAGACCGGCGGCCAGGTGTACGACGAGATCACCGCCGACGAGAACACCGTGTTCAACTTCCTG
GGCAAGCACCACATCCACGACAAGGAGAGAGTGACCGAGCTGCTGGACTACATGCTGTACTTCAAGAAGC
ACGACATCGACGTGACCAACGTGAGCTTCAACAGATTCGAGAACGAGATCGAGAACGGCCACATCCTGGG
CGACGAGGACGACGTGCTGCAGGTGATCGACAACCTGATCGAGAGCTTCAAGACCATGAAGGAGAACGTG
GAGGCCGGCAACCTGCCCACCCCCGAGAAGATGGACGGATCCGGCGGTGGAGGCAGTGGGCCCAAGAAGA
AGAGGAAAGTCTGACCGGTCATCATCACCATCACCATTGAGTTTAAACCCGCTGATCAGCCTCGACTGTG
CCTTCTAGTTGCCAGCCATCTGTTGTTTGCCCCTCCCCCGTGCCTTCCTTGACCCTGGAAGGTGCCACTC
CCACTGTCCTTTCCTAATAAAATGAGGAAATTGCATCGCATTGTCTGAGTAGGTGTCATTCTATTCTGGG
GGGTGGGGTGGGGCAGGACAGCAAGGGGGAGGATTGGGAAGACAATAGCAGGCATGCTGGGGATGCGGTG
GGCTCTATGGCTTCTGAGGCGGAAAGAACCAGCTGGGGCTCGATACCGTCGACCTCTAGCTAGAGCTTGG
CGTAATCATGGTCATAGCTGTTTCCTGTGTGAAATTGTTATCCGCTCACAATTCCACACAACATACGAGC
CGGAAGCATAAAGTGTAAAGCCTAGGGTGCCTAATGAGTGAGCTAACTCACATTAATTGCGTTGCGCTCA
CTGCCCGCTTTCCAGTCGGGAAACCTGTCGTGCCAGCTGCATTAATGAATCGGCCAACGCGCGGGGAGAG
GCGGTTTGCGTATTGGGCGCTCTTCCGCTTCCTCGCTCACTGACTCGCTGCGCTCGGTCGTTCGGCTGCG
GCGAGCGGTATCAGCTCACTCAAAGGCGGTAATACGGTTATCCACAGAATCAGGGGATAACGCAGGAAAG
AACATGTGAGCAAAAGGCCAGCAAAAGGCCAGGAACCGTAAAAAGGCCGCGTTGCTGGCGTTTTTCCATA
GGCTCCGCCCCCCTGACGAGCATCACAAAAATCGACGCTCAAGTCAGAGGTGGCGAAACCCGACAGGACT
ATAAAGATACCAGGCGTTTCCCCCTGGAAGCTCCCTCGTGCGCTCTCCTGTTCCGACCCTGCCGCTTACC
GGATACCTGTCCGCCTTTCTCCCTTCGGGAAGCGTGGCGCTTTCTCAATGCTCACGCTGTAGGTATCTCA
GTTCGGTGTAGGTCGTTCGCTCCAAGCTGGGCTGTGTGCACGAACCCCCCGTTCAGCCCGACCGCTGCGC
CTTATCCGGTAACTATCGTCTTGAGTCCAACCCGGTAAGACACGACTTATCGCCACTGGCAGCAGCCACT
GGTAACAGGATTAGCAGAGCGAGGTATGTAGGCGGTGCTACAGAGTTCTTGAAGTGGTGGCCTAACTACG
GCTACACTAGAAGGACAGTATTTGGTATCTGCGCTCTGCTGAAGCCAGTTACCTTCGGAAAAAGAGTTGG
TAGCTCTTGATCCGGCAAACAAACCACCGCTGGTAGCGGTGGTTTTTTTGTTTGCAAGCAGCAGATTACG
CGCAGAAAAAAAGGATCTCAAGAAGATCCTTTGATCTTTTCTACGGGGTCTGACGCTCAGTGGAACGAAA
ACTCACGTTAAGGGATTTTGGTCATGAGATTATCAAAAAGGATCTTCACCTAGATCCTTTTAAATTAAAA
ATGAAGTTTTAAATCAATCTAAAGTATATATGAGTAAACTTGGTCTGACAGTTACCAATGCTTAATCAGT
GAGGCACCTATCTCAGCGATCTGTCTATTTCGTTCATCCATAGTTGCCTGACTCCCCGTCGTGTAGATAA
CTACGATACGGGAGGGCTTACCATCTGGCCCCAGTGCTGCAATGATACCGCGAGACCCACGCTCACCGGC
TCCAGATTTATCAGCAATAAACCAGCCAGCCGGAAGGGCCGAGCGCAGAAGTGGTCCTGCAACTTTATCC
GCCTCCATCCAGTCTATTAATTGTTGCCGGGAAGCTAGAGTAAGTAGTTCGCCAGTTAATAGTTTGCGCA
ACGTTGTTGCCATTGCTACAGGCATCGTGGTGTCACGCTCGTCGTTTGGTATGGCTTCATTCAGCTCCGG
TTCCCAACGATCAAGGCGAGTTACATGATCCCCCATGTTGTGCAAAAAAGCGGTTAGCTCCTTCGGTCCT
CCGATCGTTGTCAGAAGTAAGTTGGCCGCAGTGTTATCACTCATGGTTATGGCAGCACTGCATAATTCTC
TTACTGTCATGCCATCCGTAAGATGCTTTTCTGTGACTGGTGAGTACTCAACCAAGTCATTCTGAGAATA
GTGTATGCGGCGACCGAGTTGCTCTTGCCCGGCGTCAATACGGGATAATACCGCGCCACATAGCAGAACT
TTAAAAGTGCTCATCATTGGAAAACGTTCTTCGGGGCGAAAACTCTCAAGGATCTTACCGCTGTTGAGAT
CCAGTTCGATGTAACCCACTCGTGCACCCAACTGATCTTCAGCATCTTTTACTTTCACCAGCGTTTCTGG
GTGAGCAAAAACAGGAAGGCAAAATGCCGCAAAAAAGGGAATAAGGGCGACACGGAAATGTTGAATACTC
ATACTCTTCCTTTTTCAATATTATTGAAGCATTTATCAGGGTTATTGTCTCATGAGCGGATACATATTTG
AATGTATTTAGAAAAATAAACAAATAGGGGTTCCGCGCACATTTCCCCGAAAAGTGCCACCTGACGTCGA
CGGATCGGGAGATCGATCTCCCGATCCCCTAGGGTCGACTCTCAGTACAATCTGCTCTGATGCCGCATAG
TTAAGCCAGTATCTGCTCCCTGCTTGTGTGTTGGAGGTCGCTGAGTAGTGCGCGAGCAAAATTTAAGCTA
CAACAAGGCAAGGCTTGACCGACAATTGCATGAAGAATCTGCTTAGGGTTAGGCGTTTTGCGCTGCTTCG
CGATGTACGGGCCAGATATACGCGTTGACATTGATTATTGACTAGTTATTAATAGTAATCAATTACGGGG
TCATTAGTTCATAGCCCATATATGGAGTTCCGCGTTACATAACTTACGGTAAATGGCCCGCCTGGCTGAC
CGCCCAACGACCCCCGCCCATTGACGTCAATAATGACGTATGTTCCCATAGTAACGCCAATAGGGACTTT
CCATTGACGTCAATGGGTGGACTATTTACGGTAAACTGCCCACTTGGCAGTACATCAAGTGTATC
Features (pLannotate 1.2.2; 14 found; start..end, strand, type, name):
    132..335     +  promoter       CMV promoter: human cytomegalovirus (CMV) immediate early promoter
    377..395     +  promoter       T7 promoter: promoter for bacteriophage T7 RNA polymerase
    976..1200    +  polyA_signal   bGH poly(A) signal: bovine growth hormone polyadenylation signal
   1204..1225    +  promoter       SV40 promoter (fragment): SV40 enhancer and early promoter
   1230..1246    +  misc_feature   MCS (fragment): pBluescript multiple cloning site
   1295..1311    -  protein_bind   lac operator: The lac repressor binds to the lac operator to inhibit transcription in E. coli. This inhibition can be relieved by adding lactose or isopropyl-β-D-thiogalactopyranoside (IPTG). lac repressor encoded by lacI
   1319..1349    -  promoter       lac promoter: promoter for the E. coli lac operon
   1364..1385    -  protein_bind   CAP binding site: CAP binding activates transcription in the presence of cAMP. E. coli catabolite activator protein
   1398..1490    -  CDS            lacI (fragment): lac repressor; lacI; The lac repressor binds to the lac operator to inhibit transcription in E. coli. This inhibition can be relieved by adding lactose or isopropyl-β-D-thiogalactopyranoside (IPTG).
   1673..2261    -  rep_origin     ori: high-copy-number ColE1/pMB1/pBR322/pUC origin of replication
   2432..3292    -  CDS            AmpR: β-lactamase; bla; confers resistance to ampicillin, carbenicillin, and related antibiotics
   3293..3397    -  promoter       AmpR promoter: bla
   3468..3512    -  misc_feature   bom (fragment): basis of mobility region from pBR322
   3667..131     +  enhancer       CMV enhancer (across the origin): human cytomegalovirus immediate early enhancer
