[The description below was written by a language model from this plasmid's Addgene catalogue record and pLannotate feature annotations shown in this document.]
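Description:
pCMV-T7-AcrIIA1-Leu-NLS(SV40) (KAC440) is a 3,915 nt mammalian expression plasmid built by Gibson cloning on the JDS246 backbone. It is maintained in E. coli at high copy through a ColE1/pUC-type origin and selected with ampicillin via the β-lactamase gene and its native promoter. No mammalian selection marker is annotated, consistent with use in transient transfection. The remaining annotations (a short SV40 promoter fragment, an MCS fragment, the lac promoter/operator with CAP site, a lacI fragment and a bom fragment) are small backbone remnants that do not appear to have a role in the expression cassette.

The payload is a synthetic, human codon-optimized open reading frame described as Leu-AcrIIA1, a variant of the anti-CRISPR protein AcrIIA1, fused at its C terminus to an SV40 nuclear localization signal supplied by the backbone. The record lists no mutation and does not further explain the "Leu" designation. The CMV immediate-early enhancer and promoter drive transcription in mammalian cells. A T7 promoter placed just downstream of CMV also allows transcription by T7 RNA polymerase, for example in vitro. The bGH polyadenylation signal terminates the cassette. The coding sequence itself was not annotated by the automated feature tool, but it should occupy the unannotated gap of roughly 580 nt between the T7 promoter and the bGH signal.

Two sequence records, the repository's NGS result and the depositor's sequence, have the same length and feature set and differ only in their start coordinate. The associated publication concerns Listeria phage anti-CRISPRs that induce Cas9 degradation, which suggests the plasmid is used to test nuclear-targeted AcrIIA1 against Cas9 in human cells.
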