Addgene plasmid #133799: pCMV-T7-AcrIIA1-Leu-NLS(SV40) (KAC440)
Purpose: CMV and T7 promoter expression plasmid for human codon optimized Leu-AcrIIA1 with C-terminal NLS (SV40)
Depositing lab: Joseph Bondy-Denomy & Benjamin Kleinstiver. Depositing organization: Massachusetts General Hospital. Publication: Listeria Phages Induce Cas9 Degradation to Protect Lysogenic Genomes. Osuna BA, Karambelkar S, Mahendra C, Christie KA, Garcia B, Davidson AR, Kleinstiver BP, Kilcher S, Bondy-Denomy J. Cell Host Microbe. 2020 Apr 18. pii: S1931-3128(20)30190-6. doi: 10.1016/j.chom.2020.04.001. PubMed 32325050.
Backbone
  Vector backbone: JDS246 (Plasmid #43861)
  Vector type: Mammalian Expression
Growth in bacteria
  Bacterial resistance: Ampicillin, 100 μg/mL
  Growth temperature: 37°C
  Growth strain: DH5alpha
  Copy number: High Copy
Gene/Insert
  Gene/Insert name: human codon optimized Leu-AcrIIA1 (alt name: KAC440)
  Species: Synthetic
  Mutation: n/a
  Promoter: CMV and T7
  Tag / fusion protein: NLS(SV40) (C terminal on backbone)
  Cloning method: Gibson Cloning
  Sequencing primers: 5′ oBK6928-CCAAGTCTCCACCCCATTGACG; 3′ n/a
Terms and licenses: Academic/Nonprofit Terms; Industry Terms: Not Available to Industry
How to cite: pCMV-T7-AcrIIA1-Leu-NLS(SV40) (KAC440) was a gift from Joseph Bondy-Denomy & Benjamin Kleinstiver (Addgene plasmid # 133799 ; http://n2t.net/addgene:133799 ; RRID:Addgene_133799)
